>Addgene plasmid #210682 | pGL0_160 [ermB] | addgene full sequence | sequence record 417307 | Addgene NGS Result
TCGCGCGTTTCGGTGATGACGGTGAAAACCTCTGACACATGCAGCTCCCCTAGACGGTCACAGCTTGTCT
GTAAGCGGATGCCGGGAGCAGACAAGCCCGTCAGGGCGCGTCAGCGGGTGTTGGCGGGTGTCGGGGCTGG
CTTAACTATGCGGCATCAGAGCAGATTGTACTGAGAGTGCACCAAATGCGGTGTGAAATACCGCACAGAT
GCGTAAGGAGAAAATACCGCATCAGGCGCCATTCGCCATTCAGGCTGCGCAACTGTTGGGAAGGGCGATC
GGTGCGGGCCTCATCGCTATTACGCCAGCTGGCGAAAGGGGGATGTGCTGCAAGGCGATTAAGTTGGGTA
ACGCCAGGGTTTTCCCAGTCACGACGTTGTAAAACGACGGCCAGTGCAACGCGATGACGATGGATAGCGA
TTCATCGATGAGCTGACCCGATCGCCGCCGCCGGAGGGTTGCGTTTGAGACAGGCGACAGATTAGCGTGC
GAACAGCACGCTATTGTTGTATCATTACTCGCATCCATTCTCAGGCTGTCTCGTCTCGTCTCCGAGGTCT
CAAATGAACAAAAATATAAAATATTCTCAAAACTTTTTAACGAGTGAAAAAGTACTCAACCAAATAATAA
AACAATTGAATTTAAAAGAAACCGATACCGTTTACGAAATTGGAACAGGTAAAGGGCATTTAACGACGAA
ACTGGCTAAAATAAGTAAACAGGTAACGTCTATTGAATTAGACAGTCATCTATTCAACTTATCGTCAGAA
AAATTAAAACTGAATACTCGTGTCACTTTAATTCACCAAGATATTCTACAGTTTCAATTCCCTAACAAAC
AGAGGTATAAAATTGTTGGGAGTATTCCTTACCATTTAAGCACACAAATTATTAAAAAAGTGGTTTTTGA
AAGCCATGCGTCTGACATCTATCTGATTGTTGAAGAAGGATTCTACAAGCGTACCTTGGATATTCACCGA
ACACTAGGGTTGCTCTTGCACACTCAAGTCTCGATTCAGCAATTGCTTAAGCTGCCAGCGGAATGCTTTC
ATCCTAAACCAAAAGTAAACAGTGTCTTAATAAAACTTACCCGCCATACCACAGATGTTCCAGATAAATA
TTGGAAGCTATATACGTACTTTGTTTCAAAATGGGTCAATCGAGAATATCGTCAACTGTTTACTAAAAAT
CAGTTTCATCAAGCAATGAAACACGCCAAAGTAAACAATTTAAGTACCGTTACTTATGAGCAAGTATTGT
CTATTTTTAATAGTTATCTATTATTTAACGGGAGGAAATAAGCTTTGAGACCACCCCAGGATACATAGAT
TACCACAACTCCGAGCCCTTCCACCTAGCGTGCTAACCACGCACGCTATTGTTGTATATCAGTTCTGGAC
CAGCGAGCTGTGCTGCGACTCGTGGCGTAATCATGGTCATAGCTGTTTCCTGTGTGAAATTGTTATCCGC
TCACAATTCCACACAACATACGAGCCGGAAGCATAAAGTGTAAAGCCTGGGGTGCCTAATGAGTGAGCTA
ACTCACATTAATTGCGTTGCGCTCACTGCCCGCTTTCCAGTCGGGAAACCTGTCGTGCCAGCTGCATTAA
TGAATCGGCCAACGCGCGGGGAGAGGCGGTTTGCGTATTGGGCGCTCTTCCGCTTCCTCGCTCACTGACT
CGCTGCGCTCGGTCGTTCGGCTGCGGCGAGCGGTATCAGCTCACTCAAAGGCGGTAATACGGTTATCCAC
AGAATCAGGGGATAACGCAGGAAAGAACATGTGAGCAAAAGGCCAGCAAAAGGCCAGGAACCGTAAAAAG
GCCGCGTTGCTGGCGTTTTTCCATAGGCTCCGCCCCCCTGACGAGCATCACAAAAATCGACGCTCAAGTC
AGAGGTGGCGAAACCCGACAGGACTATAAAGATACCAGGCGTTTCCCCCTGGAAGCTCCCTCGTGCGCTC
TCCTGTTCCGACCCTGTCGCTTACCGGATACCTGTCCGCCTTTCTCCCTTCGGGAAGCGTGGCGCTTTCT
CATAGCTCACGCTGTAGGTATCTCAGTTCGGTGTAGGTCGTTCGCTCCAAGCTGGGCTGTGTGCACGAAC
CCCCCGTTCAGCCCGACCGCTGCGCCTTATCCGGTAACTATCGTCTTGAGTCCAACCCGGTAAGACACGA
CTTATCGCCACTGGCAGCAGCCACTGGTAACAGGATTAGCAGAGCGAGGTATGTAGGCGGTGCTACAGAG
TTCTTGAAGTGGTGGCCTAACTACGGCTACACTAGAAGAACAGTATTTGGTATCTGCGCTCTGCTGAAGC
CAGTTACCTTCGGAAAAAGAGTTGGTAGCTCTTGATCCGGCAAACAAACCACCGCTGGTAGCGGTGGTTT
TTTTGTTTGCAAGCAGCAGATTACGCGCAGAAAAAAAGGATCTCAAGAAGATCCTTTGATCTTTTCTACG
GGGTCTGACGCTCAGTGGAACGAAAACTCACGTTAAGGGATTTTGGTCATGAGATTATCAAAAAGGATCT
TCACCTAGATCCTTTTAAATTAAAAATGAAGTTTTAAATCAATCTAAAGTATATATGAGTAAACTTGGTC
TGACAGTTACCAATGCTTAATCAGTGAGGCACCTATCTCAGCGATCTGTCTATTTCGTTCATCCATAGTT
GCCTGACTCCCCGTCGTGTAGATAACTACGATACGGGAGGGCTTACCATCTGGCCCCAGTGCTGCAATGA
TACCGCGAGATCCACGCTCACCGGCTCCAGATTTATCAGCAATAAACCAGCCAGCCGGAAGGGCCGAGCG
CAGAAGTGGTCCTGCAACTTTATCCGCCTCCATCCAGTCTATTAATTGTTGCCGGGAAGCTAGAGTAAGT
AGTTCGCCAGTTAATAGTTTGCGCAACGTTGTTGCCATTGCTACAGGCATCGTGGTGTCACGCTCGTCGT
TTGGTATGGCTTCATTCAGCTCCGGTTCCCAACGATCAAGGCGAGTTACATGATCCCCCATGTTGTGCAA
AAAAGCGGTTAGCTCCTTCGGTCCTCCGATCGTTGTCAGAAGTAAGTTGGCCGCAGTGTTATCACTCATG
GTTATGGCAGCACTGCATAATTCTCTTACTGTCATGCCATCCGTAAGATGCTTTTCTGTGACTGGTGAGT
ACTCAACCAAGTCATTCTGAGAATAGTGTATGCGGCGACCGAGTTGCTCTTGCCCGGCGTCAATACGGGA
TAATACCGCGCCACATAGCAGAACTTTAAAAGTGCTCATCATTGGAAAACGTTCTTCGGGGCGAAAACTC
TCAAGGATCTTACCGCTGTTGAGATCCAGTTCGATGTAACCCACTCGTGCACCCAACTGATCTTCAGCAT
CTTTTACTTTCACCAGCGTTTCTGGGTGAGCAAAAACAGGAAGGCAAAATGCCGCAAAAAAGGGAATAAG
GGCGACACGGAAATGTTGAATACTCATACTCTACCTTTTTCAATATTATTGAAGCATTTATCAGGGTTAT
TGTCTCATGAGCGGATACATATTTGAATGTATTTAGAAAAATAAACAAATAGGGGTTCCGCGCACATTTC
CCCGAAAAGTGCCACCTGACGTCTAAGAAACCATTATTATCATGACATTAACCTATAAAAATAGGCGTAT
CACGAGGCCCTTTCATCTCGCGCGTTTCGGTGCACGAGGCCCTTTCATC
Features (pLannotate 1.2.2; 11 found; start..end, strand, type, name):
    137..236     +  misc_feature   bom (fragment): basis of mobility region from pBR322
    242..396     -  CDS            lacZα (fragment): LacZα fragment of β-galactosidase; lacZ fragment
    564..1298    +  CDS            erm: ERM_STREE - Experimental evidence at protein level: Swiss-Prot protein existence level 1. This protein produces a dimethylation of the adenine residue at position 2085 in 23S rRNA, resulting in reduced affinity between ribosomes and macrolide-lincosamide-streptogramin B antibiotics. From Streptococcus pneumoniae.
   1460..1476    -  protein_bind   lac operator: The lac repressor binds to the lac operator to inhibit transcription in E. coli. This inhibition can be relieved by adding lactose or isopropyl-β-D-thiogalactopyranoside (IPTG). lac repressor encoded by lacI
   1484..1514    -  promoter       lac promoter: promoter for the E. coli lac operon
   1529..1550    -  protein_bind   CAP binding site: CAP binding activates transcription in the presence of cAMP. E. coli catabolite activator protein
   1563..1655    -  CDS            lacI (fragment): lac repressor; lacI; The lac repressor binds to the lac operator to inhibit transcription in E. coli. This inhibition can be relieved by adding lactose or isopropyl-β-D-thiogalactopyranoside (IPTG).
   1838..2426    -  rep_origin     ori: high-copy-number ColE1/pMB1/pBR322/pUC origin of replication
   2597..3457    -  CDS            AmpR: β-lactamase; bla; confers resistance to ampicillin, carbenicillin, and related antibiotics
   3458..3562    -  promoter       AmpR promoter: bla
   3689..35      +  CDS            rop (fragment) (across the origin): Rop protein, which maintains plasmids at low copy number; rop
