[The description below was written by a language model from this plasmid's Addgene catalogue record and pLannotate feature annotations shown in this document.]
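Description:
pGL0_160 [ermB] is a Level 0 part plasmid for hierarchical Golden Gate-style assembly, built in the pUCIDT (Amp) Golden Gate backbone and classed as a synthetic biology vector. It is a small (about 3.7 kb) E. coli cloning plasmid. It replicates from a high-copy ColE1/pUC-type origin and is selected with ampicillin through the β-lactamase gene (AmpR) driven by its native bla promoter. The rest of the annotated backbone consists of pUC-type remnants: a lac promoter with its operator and CAP binding site, fragments of lacZα and lacI, and partial bom and rop sequences. These appear to be vestigial rather than functional components.

The payload is ermB, recorded as originating from Clostridium perfringens. The annotation tool matched the roughly 735 bp open reading frame to a homologous Erm protein from Streptococcus pneumoniae. This reflects sequence similarity within the family, not a different source organism. Erm methyltransferases dimethylate a specific adenine in 23S rRNA, which lowers ribosome affinity for macrolide, lincosamide and streptogramin B antibiotics, so the gene is widely used as an erythromycin/clindamycin resistance marker, particularly in Gram-positive bacteria. The ermB coding sequence lies on the opposite strand to the lac promoter, and no dedicated promoter or terminator for it is annotated. Some unannotated sequence flanks the reading frame, so the record does not show whether native regulatory elements are included.

As a Level 0 part, the plasmid serves as a storage and donor vector from which the ermB module can be excised and combined with other parts, presumably to build selectable plasmids for diverse bacterial hosts. The record does not state the assembly enzyme, the overhangs or the cloning method.
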