Addgene plasmid #210682: pGL0_160 [ermB]
Purpose: Level 0 part
Depositing lab: Charlie Gilbert & Nili Ostrov & Cultivarium Tools. Depositing organization: Cultivarium, Convergent Research.
Backbone
  Vector backbone: pUCIDT (Amp) Golden Gate
  Vector type: Synthetic Biology
Growth in bacteria
  Bacterial resistance: Ampicillin, 100 μg/mL
  Growth temperature: 37°C
  Growth strain: DH5alpha
  Copy number: High Copy
Gene/Insert
  Gene/Insert name: ermB
  Species: Clostridium perfringens
  Cloning method: Unknown
Resource information
  A portion of this plasmid was derived from a plasmid made by: https://pubmed.ncbi.nlm.nih.gov/19445976/
Terms and licenses: Academic/Nonprofit Terms; Industry Terms: Not Available to Industry
How to cite: pGL0_160 [ermB] was a gift from Charlie Gilbert & Nili Ostrov & Cultivarium Tools (Addgene plasmid # 210682 ; http://n2t.net/addgene:210682 ; RRID:Addgene_210682)
